>Addgene plasmid #214462 | p663-UBC-miniTurbo-V5-PIP5K1A_IDG-K | addgene full sequence | sequence record 425204 | Addgene NGS Result
GTGGCACTTTTCGGGGAAATGTGCGCGGAACCCCTATTTGTTTATTTTTCTAAATACATTCAAATATGTA
TCCGCTCATGAGACAATAACCCTGATAAATGCTTCAATAATATTGAAAAAGGAAGAGTATGAGTATTCAA
CATTTCCGTGTCGCCCTTATTCCCTTTTTTGCGGCATTTTGCCTTCCTGTTTTTGCTCACCCAGAAACGC
TGGTGAAAGTAAAAGATGCTGAAGATCAGTTGGGTGCACGAGTGGGTTACATCGAACTGGATCTCAACAG
CGGTAAGATCCTTGAGAGTTTTCGCCCCGAAGAACGTTTTCCAATGATGAGCACTTTTAAAGTTCTGCTA
TGTGGCGCGGTATTATCCCGTATTGACGCCGGGCAAGAGCAACTCGGTCGCCGCATACACTATTCTCAGA
ATGACTTGGTTGAGTACTCACCAGTCACAGAAAAGCATCTTACGGATGGCATGACAGTAAGAGAATTATG
CAGTGCTGCCATAACCATGAGTGATAACACTGCGGCCAACTTACTTCTGACAACGATCGGAGGACCGAAG
GAGCTAACCGCTTTTTTGCACAACATGGGGGATCATGTAACTCGCCTTGATCGTTGGGAACCGGAGCTGA
ATGAAGCCATACCAAACGACGAGCGTGACACCACGATGCCTGTAGCAATGGCAACAACGTTGCGCAAACT
ATTAACTGGCGAACTACTTACTCTAGCTTCCCGGCAACAATTAATAGACTGGATGGAGGCGGATAAAGTT
GCAGGACCACTTCTGCGCTCGGCCCTTCCGGCTGGCTGGTTTATTGCTGATAAATCTGGAGCCGGTGAGC
GTGGGTCTCGCGGTATCATTGCAGCACTGGGGCCAGATGGTAAGCCCTCCCGTATCGTAGTTATCTACAC
GACGGGGAGTCAGGCAACTATGGATGAACGAAATAGACAGATCGCTGAGATAGGTGCCTCACTGATTAAG
CATTGGTAACTGTCAGACCAAGTTTACTCATATATACTTTAGATTGATTTAAAACTTCATTTTTAATTTA
AAAGGATCTAGGTGAAGATCCTTTTTGATAATCTCATGACCAAAATCCCTTAACGTGAGTTTTCGTTCCA
CTGAGCGTCAGACCCCGTAGAAAAGATCAAAGGATCTTCTTGAGATCCTTTTTTTCTGCGCGTAATCTGC
TGCTTGCAAACAAAAAAACCACCGCTACCAGCGGTGGTTTGTTTGCCGGATCAAGAGCTACCAACTCTTT
TTCCGAAGGTAACTGGCTTCAGCAGAGCGCAGATACCAAATACTGTTCTTCTAGTGTAGCCGTAGTTAGG
CCACCACTTCAAGAACTCTGTAGCACCGCCTACATACCTCGCTCTGCTAATCCTGTTACCAGTGGCTGCT
GCCAGTGGCGATAAGTCGTGTCTTACCGGGTTGGACTCAAGACGATAGTTACCGGATAAGGCGCAGCGGT
CGGGCTGAACGGGGGGTTCGTGCACACAGCCCAGCTTGGAGCGAACGACCTACACCGAACTGAGATACCT
ACAGCGTGAGCTATGAGAAAGCGCCACGCTTCCCGAAGGGAGAAAGGCGGACAGGTATCCGGTAAGCGGC
AGGGTCGGAACAGGAGAGCGCACGAGGGAGCTTCCAGGGGGAAACGCCTGGTATCTTTATAGTCCTGTCG
GGTTTCGCCACCTCTGACTTGAGCGTCGATTTTTGTGATGCTCGTCAGGGGGGCGGAGCCTATGGAAAAA
CGCCAGCAACGCGGCCTTTTTACGGTTCCTGGCCTTTTGCTGGCCTTTTGCTCACATGTTCTTTCCTGCG
TTATCCCCTGATTCTGTGGATAACCGTATTACCGCCTTTGAGTGAGCTGATACCGCTCGCCGCAGCCGAA
CGACCGAGCGCAGCGAGTCAGTGAGCGAGGAAGCGGAAGAGCGCCCAATACGCAAACCGCCTCTCCCCGC
GCGTTGGCCGATTCATTAATGCAGCTGGCACGACAGGTTTCCCGACTGGAAAGCGGGCAGTGAGCGCAAC
GCAATTAATGTGAGTTAGCTCACTCATTAGGCACCCCAGGCTTTACACTTTATGCTTCCGGCTCGTATGT
TGTGTGGAATTGTGAGCGGATAACAATTTCACACAGGAAACAGCTATGACCATGATTACGCCAAGCGCGC
AATTAACCCTCACTAAAGGGAACAAAAGCTGGAGCTGCAAGCTTAATGTAGTCTTATGCAATACTCTTGT
AGTCTTGCAACATGGTAACGATGAGTTAGCAACATGCCTTACAAGGAGAGAAAAAGCACCGTGCATGCCG
ATTGGTGGAAGTAAGGTGGTACGATCGTGCCTTATTAGGAAGGCAACAGACGGGTCTGACATGGATTGGA
CGAACCACTGAATTGCCGCATTGCAGAGATATTGTATTTAAGTGCCTAGCTCGATACATAAACGGGTCTC
TCTGGTTAGACCAGATCTGAGCCTGGGAGCTCTCTGGCTAACTAGGGAACCCACTGCTTAAGCCTCAATA
AAGCTTGCCTTGAGTGCTTCAAGTAGTGTGTGCCCGTCTGTTGTGTGACTCTGGTAACTAGAGATCCCTC
AGACCCTTTTAGTCAGTGTGGAAAATCTCTAGCAGTGGCGCCCGAACAGGGACTTGAAAGCGAAAGGGAA
ACCAGAGGAGCTCTCTCGACGCAGGACTCGGCTTGCTGAAGCGCGCACGGCAAGAGGCGAGGGGCGGCGA
CTGGTGAGTACGCCAAAAATTTTGACTAGCGGAGGCTAGAAGGAGAGAGATGGGTGCGAGAGCGTCAGTA
TTAAGCGGGGGAGAATTAGATCGCGATGGGAAAAAATTCGGTTAAGGCCAGGGGGAAAGAAAAAATATAA
ATTAAAACATATAGTATGGGCAAGCAGGGAGCTAGAACGATTCGCAGTTAATCCTGGCCTGTTAGAAACA
TCAGAAGGCTGTAGACAAATACTGGGACAGCTACAACCATCCCTTCAGACAGGATCAGAAGAACTTAGAT
CATTATATAATACAGTAGCAACCCTCTATTGTGTGCATCAAAGGATAGAGATAAAAGACACCAAGGAAGC
TTTAGACAAGATAGAGGAAGAGCAAAACAAAAGTAAGACCACCGCACAGCAAGCGGCCGCTGATCTTCAG
ACCTGGAGGAGGAGATATGAGGGACAATTGGAGAAGTGAATTATATAAATATAAAGTAGTAAAAATTGAA
CCATTAGGAGTAGCACCCACCAAGGCAAAGAGAAGAGTGGTGCAGAGAGAAAAAAGAGCAGTGGGAATAG
GAGCTTTGTTCCTTGGGTTCTTGGGAGCAGCAGGAAGCACTATGGGCGCAGCGTCAATGACGCTGACGGT
ACAGGCCAGACAATTATTGTCTGGTATAGTGCAGCAGCAGAACAATTTGCTGAGGGCTATTGAGGCGCAA
CAGCATCTGTTGCAACTCACAGTCTGGGGCATCAAGCAGCTCCAGGCAAGAATCCTGGCTGTGGAAAGAT
ACCTAAAGGATCAACAGCTCCTGGGGATTTGGGGTTGCTCTGGAAAACTCATTTGCACCACTGCTGTGCC
TTGGAATGCTAGTTGGAGTAATAAATCTCTGGAACAGATTTGGAATCACACGACCTGGATGGAGTGGGAC
AGAGAAATTAACAATTACACAAGCTTAATACACTCCTTAATTGAAGAATCGCAAAACCAGCAAGAAAAGA
ATGAACAAGAATTATTGGAATTAGATAAATGGGCAAGTTTGTGGAATTGGTTTAACATAACAAATTGGCT
GTGGTATATAAAATTATTCATAATGATAGTAGGAGGCTTGGTAGGTTTAAGAATAGTTTTTGCTGTACTT
TCTATAGTGAATAGAGTTAGGCAGGGATATTCACCATTATCGTTTCAGACCCACCTCCCAACCCCGAGGG
GACCCGACAGGCCCGAAGGAATAGAAGAAGAAGGTGGAGAGAGAGACAGAGACAGATCCATTCGATTAGT
GAACGGATCTCGACGGTATCGGTTAACTTTTAAAAGAAAAGGGGGGATTGGGGGGTACAGTGCAGGGGAA
AGAATAGTAGACATAATAGCAACAGACATACAAACTAAAGAATTACAAAAACAAATTACAAAATTCAAAA
TTTTATCGTCCAGTGTGGTGGAATTCTGCAGATATCACAACTTTGTATAGAAAAGTTGGCCTCCGCGCCG
GGTTTTGGCGCCTCCCGCGGGCGCCCCCCTCCTCACGGCGAGCGCTGCCACGTCAGACGAAGGGCGCAGC
GAGCGTCCTGATCCTTCCGCCCGGACGCTCAGGACAGCGGCCCGCTGCTCATAAGACTCGGCCTTAGAAC
CCCAGTATCAGCAGAAGGACATTTTAGGACGGGACTTGGGTGACTCTAGGGCACTGGTTTTCTTTCCAGA
GAGCGGAACAGGCGAGGAAAAGTAGTCCCTTCTCGGCGATTCTGCGGAGGGATCTCCGTGGGGCGGTGAA
CGCCGATGATTATATAAGGACGCGCCGGGTGTGGCACAGCTAGTTCCGTCGCAGCCGGGATTTGGGTCGC
GGTTCTTGTTTGTGGATCGCTGTGATCGTCACTTGGTGAGTAGCGGGCTGCTGGGCTGGCCGGGGCTTTC
GTGGCCGCCGGGCCGCTCGGTGGGACGGAAGCGTGTGGAGAGACCGCCAAGGGCTGTAGTCTGGGTCCGC
GAGCAAGGTTGCCCTGAACTGGGGGTTGGGGGGAGCGCAGCAAAATGGCGGCTGTTCCCGAGTCTTGAAT
GGAAGACGCTTGTGAGGCGGGCTGTGAGGTCGTTGAAACAAGGTGGGGGGCATGGTGGGCGGCAAGAACC
CAAGGTCTTGAGGCCTTCGCTAATGCGGGAAAGCTCTTATTCGGGTGAGATGGGCTGGGGCACCATCTGG
GGACCCTGACGTGAAGTTTGTCACTGACTGGAGAACTCGGTTTGTCGTCTGTTGCGGGGGCGGCAGTTAT
GGCGGTGCCGTTGGGCAGTGCACCCGTACCTTTGGGAGCGCGCGCCCTCGTCGTGTCGTGACGTCACCCG
TTCTGTTGGCTTATAATGCAGGGTGGGGCCACCTGCCGGTAGGTGTGCGGTAGGCTTTTCTCCGTCGCAG
GACGCAGGGTTCGGGCCTAGGGTAGGCTCTCCTGAATCGACAGGCGCCGGACCTCTGGTGAGGGGAGGGA
TAAGTGAGGCGTCAGTTTCTTTGGTCGGTTTTATGTACCTATCTTCTTAAGTAGCTGAAGCTCCGGTTTT
GAACTATGCGCTCGGGGTTGGCGAGTGTGTTTTGTGAAGTTTTTTAGGCACCTTTTGAAATGTAATCATT
TGGGTCAATATGTAATTTTCAGTGTTAGACTAGTAAATTGTCCGCTAAATTCTGGCCGTTTTTGGCTTTT
TTGTTAGACGGCCAACTTTTGTATACAAAGTGGGCCACCATGGGAATCCCGCTGCTGAACGCTAAACAGA
TTCTGGGACAGCTGGACGGCGGGAGCGTGGCAGTCCTGCCTGTGGTCGACTCCACCAATCAGTACCTGCT
GGATCGAATCGGCGAGCTGAAGAGTGGGGATGCTTGCATTGCAGAATATCAGCAGGCAGGGAGAGGAAGC
AGAGGGAGGAAATGGTTCTCTCCTTTTGGAGCTAACCTGTACCTGAGTATGTTTTGGCGCCTGAAGCGGG
GACCAGCAGCAATCGGCCTGGGCCCGGTCATCGGAATTGTCATGGCAGAAGCGCTGCGAAAGCTGGGAGC
AGACAAGGTGCGAGTCAAATGGCCCAATGACCTGTATCTGCAGGATAGAAAGCTGGCAGGCATCCTGGTG
GAGCTGGCCGGAATAACAGGCGATGCTGCACAGATCGTCATTGGCGCCGGGATTAACGTGGCTATGAGGC
GCGTGGAGGAAAGCGTGGTCAATCAGGGCTGGATCACACTGCAGGAAGCAGGGATTAACCTGGACAGGAA
TACTCTGGCCGCTATGCTGATCCGAGAGCTGCGGGCAGCCCTGGAACTGTTCGAGCAGGAAGGCCTGGCT
CCATATCTGTCACGGTGGGAGAAGCTGGATAACTTCATCAATAGACCCGTGAAGCTGATCATTGGGGACA
AAGAGATTTTCGGGATTAGCCGGGGGATTGATAAACAGGGAGCCCTGCTGCTGGAACAGGACGGAGTTAT
CAAACCCTGGATGGGCGGAGAAATCAGTCTGCGGTCTGCCGAAAAGGCTAGCGGCAAGCCCATCCCCAAC
CCCCTGCTGGGCCTGGACAGCACCACAACTTTGTACAAAAAAGCAGGCTCCACCATGGCGTCGGCCTCCT
CCGGGCCGTCGTCTTCGGTCGGTTTTTCATCCTTTGATCCCGCGGTCCCTTCCTGTACCTTGTCCTCAGC
ATCTGGAATCAAGAGACCCATGGCATCTGAGGTGCCTTATGCCTCTGGCATGCCCATCAAGAAAATAGGC
CATAGAAGTGTTGATTCCTCAGGAGAGACAACATATAAAAAGACAACCTCATCAGCCTTGAAAGGTGCCA
TCCAGTTAGGCATTACCCACACTGTGGGGAGCCTGAGTACCAAACCAGAGCGTGATGTCCTCATGCAAGA
TTTCTACGTGGTTGAGAGTATCTTCTTTCCCAGTGAAGGGAGCAACCTGACCCCTGCTCATCACTACAAT
GACTTTCGTTTCAAGACCTATGCACCTGTTGCCTTCCGCTACTTCCGGGAGCTATTTGGTATCCGGCCCG
ATGATTACTTGTATTCCCTCTGCAGTGAGCCGCTGATTGAACTCTGTAGCTCTGGAGCTAGTGGTTCCCT
ATTCTATGTGTCCAGCGACGATGAGTTCATTATTAAGACAGTCCAACATAAAGAGGCGGAATTTCTGCAG
AAGCTGCTTCCAGGATACTACATGAACCTCAACCAGAACCCTCGGACTTTGCTGCCTAAATTCTATGGAC
TGTACTGTGTGCAGGCAGGTGGCAAGAACATTCGGATTGTGGTGATGAACAATCTTTTACCAAGATCGGT
AAAAATGCATATCAAATATGACCTCAAAGGCTCAACCTACAAACGGCGGGCTTCCCAGAAAGAGCGAGAG
AAGCCTCTTCCCACATTTAAAGACCTAGACTTCTTACAAGACATCCCTGATGGTCTTTTTTTGGATGCTG
ACATGTACAACGCTCTCTGTAAGACCCTGCAGCGTGACTGTTTGGTGCTGCAGAGCTTCAAGATAATGGA
TTATAGCCTCTTGATGTCAATCCATAATATAGATCATGCACAACGAGAGCCCTTAAGCAGTGAAACACAG
TACTCAGTTGATACTCGAAGACCGGCCCCCCAAAAGGCTCTGTATTCCACAGCCATGGAATCCATCCAGG
GAGAGGCTCGACGGGGTGGTACCATGGAGACTGATGACCATATGGGTGGCATCCCTGCCCGGAATAGTAA
AGGGGAAAGGCTTCTGCTTTATATTGGCATCATTGACATTCTACAGTCTTACAGGTTTGTTAAGAAGTTG
GAGCACTCTTGGAAAGCCCTGGTACATGACGGAGACACTGTCTCAGTGCATCGCCCAGGCTTCTACGCTG
AACGGTTCCAGCGCTTCATGTGCAACACAGTATTTAAGAAGATTCCCTGCGTTCACCTTGGTCGTCCTGA
TGTTTTACCTCAGACTCCACCTTTGGAGGAAATCAGTGAGGGCTCGCCTATTCCTGACCCCAGTTTCTCA
CCTCTAGTTGGAGAGACTTTGCAAATGCTAACTACAAGTACAACCTTGGAAAAGCTTGAAGTTGCAGAGT
CAGAGTTCACCCATTAGGACCCAGCTTTCTTGTACAAAGTTGTGATATCCAGCACAGTGGCGGCCGCTCG
ACAATCAACCTCTGGATTACAAAATTTGTGAAAGATTGACTGGTATTCTTAACTATGTTGCTCCTTTTAC
GCTATGTGGATACGCTGCTTTAATGCCTTTGTATCATGCTATTGCTTCCCGTATGGCTTTCATTTTCTCC
TCCTTGTATAAATCCTGGTTGCTGTCTCTTTATGAGGAGTTGTGGCCCGTTGTCAGGCAACGTGGCGTGG
TGTGCACTGTGTTTGCTGACGCAACCCCCACTGGTTGGGGCATTGCCACCACCTGTCAGCTCCTTTCCGG
GACTTTCGCTTTCCCCCTCCCTATTGCCACGGCGGAACTCATCGCCGCCTGCCTTGCCCGCTGCTGGACA
GGGGCTCGGCTGTTGGGCACTGACAATTCCGTGGTGTTGTCGGGGAAGCTGACGTCCTTTCCATGGCTGC
TCGCCTGTGTTGCCACCTGGATTCTGCGCGGGACGTCCTTCTGCTACGTCCCTTCGGCCCTCAATCCAGC
GGACCTTCCTTCCCGCGGCCTGCTGCCGGCTCTGCGGCCTCTTCCGCGTCTTCGCCTTCGCCCTCAGACG
AGTCGGATCTCCCTTTGGGCCGCCTCCCCGCCTGGAATTCTACCGGGTAGGGGAGGCGCTTTTCCCAAGG
CAGTCTGGAGCATGCGCTTTAGCAGCCCCGCTGGGCACTTGGCGCTACACAAGTGGCCTCTGGCCTCGCA
CACATTCCACATCCACCGGTAGGCGCCAACCGGCTCCGTTCTTTGGTGGCCCCTTCGCGCCACCTTCTAC
TCCTCCCCTAGTCAGGAAGTTCCCCCCCGCCCCGCAGCTCGCGTCGTGCAGGACGTGACAAATGGAAGTA
GCACGTCTCACTAGTCTCGTGCAGATGGACAGCACCGCTGAGCAATGGAAGCGGGTAGGCCTTTGGGGCA
GCGGCCAATAGCAGCTTTGCTCCTTCGCTTTCTGGGCTCAGAGGCTGGGAAGGGGTGGGTCCGGGGGCGG
GCTCAGGGGCGGGCTCAGGGGCGGGGCGGGCGCCCGAAGGTCCTCCGGAGGCCCGGCATTCTGCACGCTT
CAAAAGCGCACGTCTGCCGCGCTGTTCTCCTCTTCCTCATCTCCGGGCCTTTCGACCTGCAGCCCAAGCT
TACCATGACCGAGTACAAGCCCACGGTGCGCCTCGCCACCCGCGACGACGTCCCCAGGGCCGTACGCACC
CTCGCCGCCGCGTTCGCCGACTACCCCGCCACGCGCCACACCGTCGATCCGGACCGCCACATCGAGCGGG
TCACCGAGCTGCAAGAACTCTTCCTCACGCGCGTCGGGCTCGACATCGGCAAGGTGTGGGTCGCGGACGA
CGGCGCCGCGGTGGCGGTCTGGACCACGCCGGAGAGCGTCGAAGCGGGGGCGGTGTTCGCCGAGATCGGC
CCGCGCATGGCCGAGTTGAGCGGTTCCCGGCTGGCCGCGCAGCAACAGATGGAAGGCCTCCTGGCGCCGC
ACCGGCCCAAGGAGCCCGCGTGGTTCCTGGCCACCGTCGGCGTCTCGCCCGACCACCAGGGCAAGGGTCT
GGGCAGCGCCGTCGTGCTCCCCGGAGTGGAGGCGGCCGAGCGCGCCGGGGTGCCCGCCTTCCTGGAGACC
TCCGCGCCCCGCAACCTCCCCTTCTACGAGCGGCTCGGCTTCACCGTCACCGCCGACGTCGAGGTGCCCG
AAGGACCGCGCACCTGGTGCATGACCCGCAAGCCCGGTGCCTGACGCCCGCCCCACGACCCGCAGCGCCC
GACCGAAAGGAGCGCACGACCCCATGCATCTCGAGGGCCCGGTACCTTTAAGACCAATGACTTACAAGGC
AGCTGTAGATCTTAGCCACTTTTTAAAAGAAAAGGGGGGACTGGAAGGGCTAGCTCACTCCCAACGAAGA
CAAGATCTGCTTTTTGCTTGTACTGGGTCTCTCTGGTTAGACCAGATCTGAGCCTGGGAGCTCTCTGGCT
AACTAGGGAACCCACTGCTTAAGCCTCAATAAAGCTTGCCTTGAGTGCTTCAAGTAGTGTGTGCCCGTCT
GTTGTGTGACTCTGGTAACTAGAGATCCCTCAGACCCTTTTAGTCAGTGTGGAAAATCTCTAGCAGTAGT
AGTTCATGTCATCTTATTATTCAGTATTTATAACTTGCAAAGAAATGAATATCAGAGAGTGAGAGGAACT
TGTTTATTGCAGCTTATAATGGTTACAAATAAAGCAATAGCATCACAAATTTCACAAATAAAGCATTTTT
TTCACTGCATTCTAGTTGTGGTTTGTCCAAACTCATCAATGTATCTTATCATGTCTGGCTCTAGCTATCC
CGCCCCTAACTCCGCCCATCCCGCCCCTAACTCCGCCCAGTTCCGCCCATTCTCCGCCCCATGGCTGACT
AATTTTTTTTATTTATGCAGAGGCCGAGGCCGCCTCGGCCTCTGAGCTATTCCAGAAGTAGTGAGGAGGC
TTTTTTGGAGGCCTAGGGACGTACCCAATTCGCCCTATAGTGAGTCGTATTACGCGCGCTCACTGGCCGT
CGTTTTACAACGTCGTGACTGGGAAAACCCTGGCGTTACCCAACTTAATCGCCTTGCAGCACATCCCCCT
TTCGCCAGCTGGCGTAATAGCGAAGAGGCCCGCACCGATCGCCCTTCCCAACAGTTGCGCAGCCTGAATG
GCGAATGGG
[124 nt withheld, positions 10510-10633]
C
[91 nt withheld, positions 10635-10725]
A
[49 nt withheld, positions 10727-10775]
CCTTTGACGTTGGAGTCCACGTTCTTT
[37 nt withheld, positions 10803-10839]
ACCCTATCTCGGTCTATTCTTTTGATTTATAAGGGATTTTGCCGATTTCGGCCTATTGGTTAAAAAATGA
GCTGATTTAACAAAAATTTAACGCGAATTTTAACAAAATATTAACGCTTACAATTTAG
Features (pLannotate 1.2.2; 32 found; start..end, strand, type, name):
     24..128     +  promoter       AmpR promoter: bla
    129..989     +  CDS            AmpR: β-lactamase; bla; confers resistance to ampicillin, carbenicillin, and related antibiotics
   1160..1748    +  rep_origin     ori: high-copy-number ColE1/pMB1/pBR322/pUC origin of replication
   1931..2023    +  CDS            lacI (fragment): lac repressor; lacI; The lac repressor binds to the lac operator to inhibit transcription in E. coli. This inhibition can be relieved by adding lactose or isopropyl-β-D-thiogalactopyranoside (IPTG).
   2036..2057    +  protein_bind   CAP binding site: CAP binding activates transcription in the presence of cAMP. E. coli catabolite activator protein
   2072..2102    +  promoter       lac promoter: promoter for the E. coli lac operon
   2106..2128    +  protein_bind   lac operator (fragment): The lac repressor binds to the lac operator to inhibit transcription in E. coli. This inhibition can be relieved by adding lactose or isopropyl-β-D-thiogalactopyranoside (IPTG). lac repressor encoded by lacI
   2171..2189    +  promoter       T3 promoter: promoter for bacteriophage T3 RNA polymerase
   2217..2443    +  promoter       RSV promoter: Rous sarcoma virus enhancer/promoter
   2444..2624    +  LTR            5' LTR (truncated): truncated 5' long terminal repeat (LTR) from HIV-1
   2671..2796    +  misc_feature   HIV-1 Ψ: packaging signal of human immunodeficiency virus type 1
   2780..3143    +  CDS            HIV-1 gag (fragment): gag protein from human immunodeficiency virus 1; gag
   3289..3522    +  misc_feature   RRE: The Rev response element (RRE) of HIV-1 allows for Rev-dependent mRNA export from the nucleus to the cytoplasm.
   3899..3999    +  CDS            Rev (fragment): human immunodeficiency virus 1 (HIV-1) Rev protein; rev; enhances nuclear export of unspliced and incompletely spliced viral mRNAs
   4018..4134    +  misc_feature   cPPT/CTS: central polypurine tract and central termination sequence of HIV-1
   4168..4188    +  protein_bind   attB4: mutant version of attB; core recombination site for the Gateway® BP reaction BP Clonase™
   4188..5399    +  promoter       UbC promoter: human ubiquitin C promoter
   5403..5421    -  protein_bind   attB5 (fragment): mutant version of attB; core recombination site for the Gateway® BP reaction BP Clonase™
   5436..6206    +  CDS            miniTurbo: N-terminally truncated mutant of the E. coli biotin ligase BioID engineered for improved catalytic efficiency (Branon et al., 2018)
   6255..6279    +  protein_bind   attB1: mutant version of attB; recombination site for the Gateway® BP reaction BP Clonase™
   6285..7784    +  CDS            PIP5K1A (fragment): PI51A_HUMAN - Experimental evidence at protein level: Swiss-Prot protein existence level 1. Catalyzes the phosphorylation of phosphatidylinositol 4- phosphate (PtdIns(4)P/PI4P) to form phosphatidylinositol 4,5- bisphosphate (PtdIns(4,5)P2/PIP2), a lipid second messenger that regulates several cellular processes such as signal transduction, vesicle trafficking, actin cytoskeleton dynamics, cell adhesion, and cell motility (PubMed:8955136, PubMed:21477596, PubMed:22942276). PtdIns(4,5)P2 can directly act as a second messenger or can be utilized as a precursor to generate other second messengers:
   7789..7810    -  protein_bind   attB2 (fragment): mutant version of attB; recombination site for the Gateway® BP reaction BP Clonase™
   7843..8431    +  misc_feature   WPRE: woodchuck hepatitis virus posttranscriptional regulatory element
   8445..8944    +  promoter       PGK promoter: mouse phosphoglycerate kinase 1 promoter
   8965..9564    +  CDS            PuroR: puromycin N-acetyltransferase; pac from Streptomyces alboniger; confers resistance to puromycin
   9632..9769    +  CDS            nef (fragment): NEF_HV1LA - Experimental evidence at protein level: Swiss-Prot protein existence level 1. Extracellular Nef protein targets CD4(+) T-lymphocytes for apoptosis by interacting with CXCR4 surface receptors. From Human immunodeficiency virus type 1 group M subtype B (isolate Lai) (HIV-1).
   9755..9935    +  LTR            5' LTR (truncated): truncated 5' long terminal repeat (LTR) from HIV-1
  10007..10128   +  polyA_signal   SV40 poly(A) signal: SV40 polyadenylation signal
  10168..10303   +  rep_origin     SV40 ori: SV40 origin of replication
  10324..10342   -  promoter       T7 promoter: promoter for bacteriophage T7 RNA polymerase
  10350..10505   +  CDS            lacZα (fragment): LacZα fragment of β-galactosidase; lacZ fragment
  10510..10938   +  rep_origin     f1 ori (sequence partly withheld): f1 bacteriophage origin of replication; arrow indicates direction of (+) strand synthesis
