[The description below was written by a language model from this plasmid's Addgene catalogue record and pLannotate feature annotations shown in this document.]
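Description:
p663-UBC-miniTurbo-V5-PIP5K1A_IDG-K is a lentiviral mammalian expression plasmid built on the pDest663 Gateway destination backbone, carrying human PIP5K1A fused at its N terminus to the miniTurbo biotin ligase and a V5 epitope. It is maintained in E. coli through an ampicillin resistance gene and a ColE1/pUC-type origin; the catalogue nevertheless lists it as low copy. An f1 origin, an SV40 origin and remnants of a lac/lacZα cloning region with T3 and T7 promoters are also present in the backbone. The transfer-vector portion has a third-generation layout: an RSV promoter drives a truncated HIV-1 5' LTR, followed by the Ψ packaging signal with a gag fragment, the RRE for Rev-dependent export of the genomic RNA, and the cPPT/CTS. A second truncated LTR closes the viral genome and is followed by an SV40 polyadenylation signal.

Between the LTRs, the payload was assembled by multisite Gateway recombination, as shown by the attB4, attB5, attB1 and attB2 scars separating the modules. The human ubiquitin C promoter drives the miniTurbo coding sequence, which continues across the attB1 site into the PIP5K1A open reading frame. The V5 tag is not annotated separately in the feature table but presumably lies in the gap between miniTurbo and attB1. PIP5K1A is annotated as a fragment relative to the reference protein. A WPRE downstream enhances transcript expression, and a separate mouse PGK promoter drives puromycin N-acetyltransferase for selecting transduced cells.

The plasmid was produced within a programme on understudied kinases. It is intended for proximity-dependent biotinylation proteomics, in which miniTurbo labels proteins near PIP5K1A to map its proximity network.
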