Addgene plasmid #214462: p663-UBC-miniTurbo-V5-PIP5K1A_IDG-K
Purpose: Gateway destination clone of PIP5K1A (human) tagged with N-terminal miniTurbo-V5 for generating protein-proximity networks using proximity-dependent biotinylation proteomics
Depositing lab: Ben Major. Depositing organization: Washington University in Saint Louis.
Backbone
  Vector backbone: pDest663
  Backbone manufacturer: PEL
  Backbone size w/o insert (bp): 9019
  Vector type: Mammalian Expression, Lentiviral ; Gateway Destination
  Selectable markers: Puromycin
Growth in bacteria
  Bacterial resistance: Ampicillin, 100 μg/mL
  Growth temperature: 30°C
  Growth strain: DH10B
  Copy number: Low Copy
Gene/Insert
  Gene/Insert name: miniTurbo-V5-PIP5K1A (alt name: PIP5K1A)
  Species: H. sapiens (human)
  Entrez Gene: PIP5K1A
  Promoter: Ubiquitin
  Tag / fusion protein: miniTurbo-V5 (N terminal on insert)
  Cloning method: Gateway Cloning
Terms and licenses: Academic/Nonprofit Terms; Industry Terms: Not Available to Industry
Depositor comments: These plasmids were generated as part of the Illuminating the Druggable Genome (IDG) program sponsored by the NIH Common Fund. The goal of this program is to identify, gather, and distribute information and resources for proteins that currently are not well-studied yet belong to commonly drug-targeted protein families: protein kinases, non-olfactory G-protein coupled receptors (GPCRs), and ion channels. The IDG program is designed to develop fundamental research tools for understudied proteins, elucidate their function, and disseminate the IDG-related resources and data to the greater scientific community. These lentiviral gateway destination plasmids were generated, as part of the Kinase-Data and Resource Generating Center (DRGC), using the single fragment or multisite gateway cloning technology. They were used for generating proteomics-based protein-interaction and protein-proximity networks that can be accessed through the kinase-DRGC website https://darkkinome.org/. Each plasmid has either an N- or C-terminal fusion protein (Flag/ V5/V5-miniTurbo/V5-TurboID/miniTurbo-V5/TurboID-V5) tagged understudied kinase driven under either a CMV or Ubiquitin (UBC) promoter. All inserts in the pENTR plasmids used to generate the deposited destination plasmids were end-sequenced and insert size validated prior to multi-site gateway cloning. The combined insert size of the single fragment or three fragment destination plasmids were confirmed by restriction digestion (BsrGI, and EcoRV for pDest667; BsrGI, EcoRV, and BstZ17I for pDest663; and BsrGI for pHAGE) and all plasmids were partially sequenced to ensure in-frame ORFs and fusion tags.
How to cite: p663-UBC-miniTurbo-V5-PIP5K1A_IDG-K was a gift from Ben Major (Addgene plasmid # 214462 ; http://n2t.net/addgene:214462 ; RRID:Addgene_214462)
