>Addgene plasmid #214462 | p663-UBC-miniTurbo-V5-PIP5K1A_IDG-K | depositor partial sequence | sequence record 418408 | DK30
TGAAGCTCCGGTTTTGAACT
