>Addgene plasmid #214462 | p663-UBC-miniTurbo-V5-PIP5K1A_IDG-K | depositor partial sequence | sequence record 418409 | DK41
AATAGACCCGTGAAGCTGATC
